Addgene plasmid #206412: pEGFP-C1-hEFA6A
Purpose: Mammalian expression of hEFA6A
Depositing lab: Kazuhisa Nakayama & Hye-Won Shin. Depositing organization: Kyoto University, Graduate School of Pharmaceutical Sciences. Publication: EFA6 activates Arf6 and participates in its targeting to the Flemming body during cytokinesis. Ueda T, Hanai A, Takei T, Kubo K, Ohgi M, Sakagami H, Takahashi S, Shin HW, Nakayama K. FEBS Lett. 2013 Jun 5;587(11):1617-23. doi: 10.1016/j.febslet.2013.03.042. Epub 2013 Apr 18. PubMed 23603394.
Backbone
  Vector backbone: pEGFP-C1
  Vector type: Mammalian Expression
Growth in bacteria
  Bacterial resistance: Kanamycin, 50 μg/mL
  Growth temperature: 37°C
  Growth strain: DH5alpha
  Copy number: High Copy
Gene/Insert
  Gene/Insert name: EFA6A
  Species: H. sapiens (human)
  Entrez Gene: PSD (a.k.a. EFA6, EFA6A, PSD1, TYL)
  Tag / fusion protein: EGFP (N terminal on backbone)
  Cloning method: Restriction Enzyme; 5′ cloning site unknown (unknown if destroyed)
Terms and licenses: Academic/Nonprofit Terms; Industry Terms: Not Available to Industry
How to cite: pEGFP-C1-hEFA6A was a gift from Kazuhisa Nakayama & Hye-Won Shin (Addgene plasmid # 206412 ; http://n2t.net/addgene:206412 ; RRID:Addgene_206412)
