[The description below was written by a language model from this plasmid's Addgene catalogue record and pLannotate feature annotations shown in this document.]
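Description:
pEGFP-C1-hEFA6A is a mammalian expression plasmid of about 7.8 kb, built on the pEGFP-C1 backbone, that produces human EFA6A (the product of the PSD gene, also known as EFA6 or PSD1) fused at its N-terminus to EGFP. Transcription is driven by the human cytomegalovirus immediate-early enhancer and promoter. The EGFP coding sequence lies directly downstream and is followed, after a short linker, by the roughly 3.1 kb EFA6A open reading frame. A remnant of the multiple cloning site and the SV40 polyadenylation signal complete the expression unit. The insert was introduced by restriction cloning, but the record does not specify the cloning sites used.

The plasmid replicates in E. coli at high copy from a ColE1/pUC-type origin, and it also carries an f1 phage origin for single-stranded DNA production. Selection relies on one Tn5 aminoglycoside phosphotransferase (NeoR/KanR) gene with dual promoters. A bacterial bla-type promoter provides kanamycin resistance in E. coli, while the SV40 enhancer/early promoter, paired with the HSV TK polyadenylation signal, allows G418 selection of transfected mammalian cells. The short ble, large T antigen and bGH poly(A) fragments in the annotation are probably residual backbone sequence or partial matches, not functional elements.

EFA6A is a guanine nucleotide exchange factor for the small GTPase Arf6. The associated publication concerns EFA6-mediated activation of Arf6 and its targeting to the Flemming body during cytokinesis. The construct is therefore suited to overexpressing fluorescently tagged EFA6A in cultured mammalian cells, so that its subcellular localisation can be followed by microscopy and its effects on Arf6 examined.
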