Features (pLannotate 1.2.2; 15 found; start..end, strand, type, name):
     61..364     +  enhancer       CMV enhancer: human cytomegalovirus immediate early enhancer
    365..568     +  promoter       CMV promoter: human cytomegalovirus (CMV) immediate early promoter
    613..1329    +  CDS            EGFP: EGFP is a basic (constitutively fluorescent) green fluorescent protein published in 1996, derived from Aequorea victoria. It is reported to be a rapidly-maturing weak dimer with moderate acid sensitivity.
   1348..4419    +  CDS            PSD: PSD1_HUMAN - Also known as EFA6, EFA6A From Homo sapiens (Human).
   4422..4449    +  misc_feature   MCS (fragment): multiple cloning site
   4466..4550    +  CDS            large T antigen (fragment): large T antigen from SV40 (simian virus 40)
   4573..4694    +  polyA_signal   SV40 poly(A) signal: SV40 polyadenylation signal
   4728..5156    -  rep_origin     f1 ori (sequence partly withheld): f1 bacteriophage origin of replication; arrow indicates direction of (+) strand synthesis
   5183..5287    +  promoter       AmpR promoter: bla
   5289..5646    +  promoter       SV40 promoter: SV40 enhancer and early promoter
   5681..6475    +  CDS            NeoR/KanR: aminoglycoside phosphotransferase from Tn5; aph(3')-II (or nptII); confers resistance to neomycin, kanamycin, and G418 (Geneticin®)
   6496..6648    +  CDS            ble (fragment): BLE_KLEPN - Experimental evidence at protein level: Swiss-Prot protein existence level 1. Binding protein with a strong affinity to the bleomycin family of antibiotics. Binds to CL990; an antimitotic-antibiotic compound. From Klebsiella pneumoniae.
   6707..6754    +  polyA_signal   HSV TK poly(A) signal: herpes simplex virus thymidine kinase polyadenylation signal (Cole and Stacy, 1985)
   6845..6861    -  polyA_signal   bGH poly(A) signal (fragment): bovine growth hormone polyadenylation signal
   7083..7671    +  rep_origin     ori: high-copy-number ColE1/pMB1/pBR322/pUC origin of replication
>Addgene plasmid #206412 | pEGFP-C1-hEFA6A | addgene full sequence | sequence record 410643 | Addgene NGS Result
TAGTTATTAATAGTAATCAATTACGGGGTCATTAGTTCATAGCCCATATATGGAGTTCCGCGTTACATAA
CTTACGGTAAATGGCCCGCCTGGCTGACCGCCCAACGACCCCCGCCCATTGACGTCAATAATGACGTATG
TTCCCATAGTAACGCCAATAGGGACTTTCCATTGACGTCAATGGGTGGAGTATTTACGGTAAACTGCCCA
CTTGGCAGTACATCAAGTGTATCATATGCCAAGTACGCCCCCTATTGACGTCAATGACGGTAAATGGCCC
GCCTGGCATTATGCCCAGTACATGACCTTATGGGACTTTCCTACTTGGCAGTACATCTACGTATTAGTCA
TCGCTATTACCATGGTGATGCGGTTTTGGCAGTACATCAATGGGCGTGGATAGCGGTTTGACTCACGGGG
ATTTCCAAGTCTCCACCCCATTGACGTCAATGGGAGTTTGTTTTGGCACCAAAATCAACGGGACTTTCCA
AAATGTCGTAACAACTCCGCCCCATTGACGCAAATGGGCGGTAGGCGTGTACGGTGGGAGGTCTATATAA
GCAGAGCTGGTTTAGTGAACCGTCAGATCCGCTAGCGCTACCGGTCGCCACCATGGTGAGCAAGGGCGAG
GAGCTGTTCACCGGGGTGGTGCCCATCCTGGTCGAGCTGGACGGCGACGTAAACGGCCACAAGTTCAGCG
TGTCCGGCGAGGGCGAGGGCGATGCCACCTACGGCAAGCTGACCCTGAAGTTCATCTGCACCACCGGCAA
GCTGCCCGTGCCCTGGCCCACCCTCGTGACCACCCTGACCTACGGCGTGCAGTGCTTCAGCCGCTACCCC
GACCACATGAAGCAGCACGACTTCTTCAAGTCCGCCATGCCCGAAGGCTACGTCCAGGAGCGCACCATCT
TCTTCAAGGACGACGGCAACTACAAGACCCGCGCCGAGGTGAAGTTCGAGGGCGACACCCTGGTGAACCG
CATCGAGCTGAAGGGCATCGACTTCAAGGAGGACGGCAACATCCTGGGGCACAAGCTGGAGTACAACTAC
AACAGCCACAACGTCTATATCATGGCCGACAAGCAGAAGAACGGCATCAAGGTGAACTTCAAGATCCGCC
ACAACATCGAGGACGGCAGCGTGCAGCTCGCCGACCACTACCAGCAGAACACCCCCATCGGCGACGGCCC
CGTGCTGCTGCCCGACAACCACTACCTGAGCACCCAGTCCGCCCTGAGCAAAGACCCCAACGAGAAGCGC
GATCACATGGTCCTGCTGGAGTTCGTGACCGCCGCCGGGATCACTCTCGGCATGGACGAGCTGTACAAGT
CCGGACTCAGATCTACCATGGCCCAGGGTGCCATGCGCTTCTGCTCGGAAGGCGACTGTGCCATCTCCCC
ACCACGATGCCCACGCCGCTGGCTCCCCGAAGGCCCGGTGCCCCAGAGCCCCCCAGCCAGCATGTATGGC
AGCACAGGCTCCTTGCTACGGCGAGTGGCAGGTCCAGGTCCTCGAGGCCGGGAACTGGGACGTGTGACAG
CACCCTGTACACCTCTGCGTGGCCCCCCCTCACCCCGTGTTGCTCCCTCACCCTGGGCACCCTCTTCACC
CACTGGGCAGCCCCCACCCGGGGCCCAGAGCTCTGTGGTCATCTTCCGCTTTGTGGAGAAGGCCAGTGTG
AGGCCACTGAATGGGCTACCTGCTCCAGGGGGCTTGAGTCGGAGCTGGGATCTGGGTGGGGTTTCTCCTC
CCAGGCCCACCCCAGCCCTTGGGCCTGGCTCCAACCGGAAGTTACGGCTGGAAGCATCCACATCAGACCC
ACTCCCCGCCAGAGGAGGCTCGGCCCTACCTGGCAGCCGGAACCTTGTACATGGGCCGCCAGCCCCACCC
CAGGTTGGAGCAGATGGCCTTTACTCCTCTCTCCCCAATGGGCTGGGGGGCCCCCCTGAGCGCCTGGCCA
CACTCTTCGGAGGACCTGCTGACACTGGATTCCTGAACCAGGGGGATACCTGGTCCTCCCCCCGGGAAGT
CTCCTCTCATGCCCAGAGAATCGCTAGAGCCAAATGGGAATTCTTCTATGGCTCCTTGGACCCCCCCAGC
TCAGGTGCTAAGCCCCCAGAGCAGGCCCCCCCATCTCCACCTGGGGTGGGCTCAAGGCAGGGCTCTGGGG
TGGCTGTGGGGCGAGCAGCCAAGTACTCCGAGACAGACCTGGACACGGTGCCCCTGAGGTGCTACCGCGA
GACTGACATCGATGAGGTGCTGGCTGAGCGGGAGGAGGCCGACTCGGCCATCGAAAGTCAGCCCAGCTCT
GAGGGCCCACCAGGCACTGCCTACCCACCTGCCCCACGGCCCGGCCCACTCCCTGGCCCTCATCCCAGCC
TCGGCAGTGGCAATGAGGATGAGGACGACGATGAGGCAGGTGGGGAAGAAGATGTGGACGACGAGGTGTT
TGAGGCCTCTGAAGGGGCCCGGCCAGGGAGCCGGATGCCTCTCAAGTCACCTGTGCCCTTTCTACCTGGG
ACGAGCCCCTCGGCTGATGGGCCTGACTCTTTCAGTTGTGTGTTCGAAGCCATCCTGGAGTCACACCGGG
CCAAAGGCACCTCCTATACCAGCCTCGCCTCGCTGGAGGCCTTGGCCTCACCTGGCCCAACCCAGAGCCC
CTTCTTCACCTTTGAGCTGCCTCCCCAACCCCCTGCACCCCGGCCCGACCCACCAGCTCCCGCCCCACTT
GCCCCTCTTGAACCGGATTCTGGTACCAGCTCTGCTGCTGATGGTCCTTGGACACAGAGAGGGGAGGAGG
AGGAGGCAGAGGCCAGAGCCAAGCTGGCCCCAGGGAGGGAGCCCCCTAGTCCCTGCCACTCAGAGGACAG
CCTTGGGCTGGGGGCAGCACCCCTTGGCAGCGAACCACCCCTGAGCCAGCTGGTGTCCGACTCAGACTCA
GAGCTGGACAGCACAGAGCGGCTGGCCCTGGGAAGCACAGACACCTTGTCCAATGGGCAGAAAGCGGACC
TGGAGGCTGCGCAGCGCCTGGCCAAGAGGCTGTACCGACTAGATGGCTTCAGGAAGGCCGATGTGGCCCG
GCACCTGGGCAAGAACAATGACTTCAGCAAACTGGTGGCTGGGGAGTACCTCAAGTTCTTTGTCTTCACG
GGCATGACTCTGGACCAAGCTCTCAGGGTGTTTCTGAAGGAGCTGGCCTTAATGGGTGAGACCCAGGAAC
GAGAGCGCGTGCTGGCCCACTTCTCCCAGCGATACTTCCAGTGCAATCCTGAAGCCCTGTCCTCAGAGGA
CGGCGCCCACACGCTGACCTGTGCGCTCATGCTGCTCAACACGGATCTCCACGGCCATAACATCGGGAAG
CGCATGACCTGCGGGGACTTCATCGGGAACCTGGAGGGCCTCAATGATGGCGGCGACTTCCCTAGGGAGC
TGCTCAAGGCCTTGTACAGCTCCATCAAGAATGAGAAGCTGCAGTGGGCCATAGACGAGGAGGAGCTGAG
ACGCTCTCTGTCTGAGTTGGCCGACCCCAACCCCAAGGTCATCAAGCGGATCAGCGGGGGCAGTGGCAGT
GGCTCCAGCCCTTTCCTGGACCTGACTCCCGAGCCTGGGGCTGCCGTCTACAAGCACGGGGCCCTGGTGC
GAAAGGTGCACGCAGACCCTGACTGCAGGAAGACACCTCGGGGCAAGCGGGGCTGGAAGAGCTTCCACGG
GATCCTCAAGGGCATGATCCTCTACCTGCAGAAGGAGGAGTACAAGCCTGGGAAGGCCCTTTCAGAGACG
GAGCTCAAGAATGCCATCAGCATCCACCATGCCCTGGCCACTCGTGCCAGTGACTACAGCAAGAGGCCCC
ACGTCTTCTACCTGCGCACAGCTGACTGGCGGGTCTTCCTCTTCCAGGCCCCGAGCCTGGAGCAGATGCA
GTCCTGGATCACTCGCATCAATGTAGTAGCCGCTATGTTCTCTGCGCCCCCCTTCCCAGCTGCTGTTAGC
TCCCAAAAGAAGTTCAGCCGCCCTCTCCTGCCCAGCGCTGCCACCCGCCTCTCCCAGGAGGAGCAGGTGC
GGACCCACGAGGCCAAGCTGAAGGCCATGGCAAGTGAGCTGCGGGAGCACCGGGCCGCCCAGCTGGGCAA
GAAGGGCCGGGGCAAGGAGGCTGAAGAGCAGCGGCAGAAGGAGGCCTACCTGGAGTTTGAGAAATCCCGC
TACAGCACCTATGCAGCGCTGCTTCGGGTCAAGCTGAAGGCAGGCAGTGAGGAGCTGGATGCAGTGGAGG
CAGCACTGGCCCAGGCCGGGAGCACAGAGGATGGACTCCCTCCTTCTCACTCCAGTCCCTCCCTGCAGCC
CAAACCCTCCAGCCAGCCCCGGGCTCAGCGTCACAGCTCAGAGCCTCGGCCAGGGGCAGGCAGTGGGCGG
CGGAAGCCCTGAGTCGACGGTACCGCGGGCCCGGGATCCACCGGATCTAGATAACTGATCATAATCAGCC
ATACCACATTTGTAGAGGTTTTACTTGCTTTAAAAAACCTCCCACACCTCCCCCTGAACCTGAAACATAA
AATGAATGCAATTGTTGTTGTTAACTTGTTTATTGCAGCTTATAATGGTTACAAATAAAGCAATAGCATC
ACAAATTTTACAAATAAAGCATTTTTTTCACTGCATTCTAGTTGTGGTTTGTCCAAACTCATCAATGTAT
CTTAACGCGTAAATTGTAAGCGTTAATATTTTGTTAAAATTCGCGTTAAATTTTTGTTAAATCAGCTCAT
TTTTTAACCAATAGGCCGAAATCGGCAAAATCCCTTATAAATCAAAAGAATAGACCGAGATAGGGT
[37 nt withheld, positions 4827-4863]
AAAGAACGTGGACTCCAACGTCAAAGG
[49 nt withheld, positions 4891-4939]
T
[91 nt withheld, positions 4941-5031]
G
[124 nt withheld, positions 5033-5156]
CAGGTGGCACTTTTCGGGGAAATGTGCGCGGAACCCCTATTTGTTTATTTTTCTAAATACATTCAAATAT
GTATCCGCTCATGAGACAATAACCCTGATAAATGCTTCAATAATATTGAAAAAGGAAGAGTCCTGAGGCG
GAAAGAACCAGCTGTGGAATGTGTGTCAGTTAGGGTGTGGAAAGTCCCCAGGCTCCCCAGCAGGCAGAAG
TATGCAAAGCATGCATCTCAATTAGTCAGCAACCAGGTGTGGAAAGTCCCCAGGCTCCCCAGCAGGCAGA
AGTATGCAAAGCATGCATCTCAATTAGTCAGCAACCATAGTCCCGCCCCTAACTCCGCCCATCCCGCCCC
TAACTCCGCCCAGTTCCGCCCATTCTCCGCCCCATGGCTGACTAATTTTTTTTATTTATGCAGAGGCCGA
GGCCGCCTCGGCCTCTGAGCTATTCCAGAAGTAGTGAGGAGGCTTTTTTGGAGGCCTAGGCTTTTGCAAA
GATCGATCAAGAGACAGGATGAGGATCGTTTCGCATGATTGAACAAGATGGATTGCACGCAGGTTCTCCG
GCCGCTTGGGTGGAGAGGCTATTCGGCTATGACTGGGCACAACAGACAATCGGCTGCTCTGATGCCGCCG
TGTTCCGGCTGTCAGCGCAGGGGCGCCCGGTTCTTTTTGTCAAGACCGACCTGTCCGGTGCCCTGAATGA
ACTGCAAGACGAGGCAGCGCGGCTATCGTGGCTGGCCACGACGGGCGTTCCTTGCGCAGCTGTGCTCGAC
GTTGTCACTGAAGCGGGAAGGGACTGGCTGCTATTGGGCGAAGTGCCGGGGCAGGATCTCCTGTCATCTC
ACCTTGCTCCTGCCGAGAAAGTATCCATCATGGCTGATGCAATGCGGCGGCTGCATACGCTTGATCCGGC
TACCTGCCCATTCGACCACCAAGCGAAACATCGCATCGAGCGAGCACGTACTCGGATGGAAGCCGGTCTT
GTCGATCAGGATGATCTGGACGAAGAGCATCAGGGGCTCGCGCCAGCCGAACTGTTCGCCAGGCTCAAGG
CGAGCATGCCCGACGGCGAGGATCTCGTCGTGACCCATGGCGATGCCTGCTTGCCGAATATCATGGTGGA
AAATGGCCGCTTTTCTGGATTCATCGACTGTGGCCGGCTGGGTGTGGCGGACCGCTATCAGGACATAGCG
TTGGCTACCCGTGATATTGCTGAAGAGCTTGGCGGCGAATGGGCTGACCGCTTCCTCGTGCTTTACGGTA
TCGCCGCTCCCGATTCGCAGCGCATCGCCTTCTATCGCCTTCTTGACGAGTTCTTCTGAGCGGGACTCTG
GGGTTCGAAATGACCGACCAAGCGACGCCCAACCTGCCATCACGAGATTTCGATTCCACCGCCGCCTTCT
ATGAAAGGTTGGGCTTCGGAATCGTTTTCCGGGACGCCGGCTGGATGATCCTCCAGCGCGGGGATCTCAT
GCTGGAGTTCTTCGCCCACCCTAGGGGGAGGCTAACTGAAACACGGAAGGAGACAATACCGGAAGGAACC
CGCGCTATGACGGCAATAAAAAGACAGAATAAAACGCACGGTGTTGGGTCGTTTGTTCATAAACGCGGGG
TTCGGTCCCAGGGCTGGCACTCTGTCGATACCCCACCGAGACCCCATTGGGGCCAATACGCCCGCGTTTC
TTCCTTTTCCCCACCCCACCCCCCAAGTTCGGGTGAAGGCCCAGGGCTCGCAGCCAACGTCGGGGCGGCA
GGCCCTGCCATAGCCTCAGGTTACTCATATATACTTTAGATTGATTTAAAACTTCATTTTTAATTTAAAA
GGATCTAGGTGAAGATCCTTTTTGATAATCTCATGACCAAAATCCCTTAACGTGAGTTTTCGTTCCACTG
AGCGTCAGACCCCGTAGAAAAGATCAAAGGATCTTCTTGAGATCCTTTTTTTCTGCGCGTAATCTGCTGC
TTGCAAACAAAAAAACCACCGCTACCAGCGGTGGTTTGTTTGCCGGATCAAGAGCTACCAACTCTTTTTC
CGAAGGTAACTGGCTTCAGCAGAGCGCAGATACCAAATACTGTTCTTCTAGTGTAGCCGTAGTTAGGCCA
CCACTTCAAGAACTCTGTAGCACCGCCTACATACCTCGCTCTGCTAATCCTGTTACCAGTGGCTGCTGCC
AGTGGCGATAAGTCGTGTCTTACCGGGTTGGACTCAAGACGATAGTTACCGGATAAGGCGCAGCGGTCGG
GCTGAACGGGGGGTTCGTGCACACAGCCCAGCTTGGAGCGAACGACCTACACCGAACTGAGATACCTACA
GCGTGAGCTATGAGAAAGCGCCACGCTTCCCGAAGGGAGAAAGGCGGACAGGTATCCGGTAAGCGGCAGG
GTCGGAACAGGAGAGCGCACGAGGGAGCTTCCAGGGGGAAACGCCTGGTATCTTTATAGTCCTGTCGGGT
TTCGCCACCTCTGACTTGAGCGTCGATTTTTGTGATGCTCGTCAGGGGGGCGGAGCCTATGGAAAAACGC
CAGCAACGCGGCCTTTTTACGGTTCCTGGCCTTTTGCTGGCCTTTTGCTCACATGTTCTTTCCTGCGTTA
TCCCCTGATTCTGTGGATAACCGTATTACCGCCATGCAT
